>Addgene plasmid #215569 | OPEN HLA-A*02:01-BirA | addgene full sequence | sequence record 426782 | Addgene NGS Result
TTCCACTTTTTCCCGCGTTTTCGCAGAAACGTGGCTGGCCTGGTTCACCACGCGGGAAACGGTCTGATAA
GAGACACCGGCATACTCTGCGACATCGTATAACGTTACTGGTTTCACATTCACCACCCTGAATTGACTCT
CTTCCGGGCGCTATCATGCCATACCGCGAAAGGTTTTGCGCCATTCGATGGTGTCCGGGATCTCGACGCT
CTCCCTTATGCGACTCCTGCATTAGGAAGCAGCCCAGTAGTAGGTTGAGGCCGTTGAGCACCGCCGCCGC
AAGGAATGGTGCATGCAAGGAGATGGCGCCCAACAGTCCCCCGGCCACGGGGCCTGCCACCATACCCACG
CCGAAACAAGCGCTCATGAGCCCGAAGTGGCGAGCCCGATCTTCCCCATCGGTGATGTCGGCGATATAGG
CGCCAGCAACCGCACCTGTGGCGCCGGTGATGCCGGCCACGATGCGTCCGGCGTAGAGGATCGAGATCTC
GATCCCGCGAAATTAATACGACTCACTATAGGGGAATTGTGAGCGGATAACAATTCCCCTCTAGAAATAA
TTTTGTTTAACTTTAAGAAGGAGATATACATATGGGCAGTCATAGCATGCGCTACTTCTTCACCAGCGTG
AGTCGTCCTGGTCGTGGCGAACCGCGCTTCATCGCCGTTGGTTACGTTGACGACACCCAATTCGTGCGCT
TCGATAGCGACGCAGCCAGTCAGCGTATGGAACCGCGCGCACCGTGGATCGAGCAGGAAGGTCCGGAGTA
CTGGGACGGCGAAACCCGCAAGGTTAAAGCCCACAGCCAGACCCATCGTGTGGATCTGGGCACCCTGCGC
GGCTACTACAACCAGAGTGAGGCCGGCAGCCACACCGTGCAACGCATGTATGGCTGTGACGTGGGTAGCG
ACTGGCGCTTCCTGCGTGGCTACCATCAGTACGCCTACGACTGCAAGGATTACATCGCCCTGAAAGAGGA
CTTACGCAGCTGGACAGCAGCAGACATGGCCGCCCAGACCACCAAGCACAAATGGGAAGCAGCCCATGTG
GCCGAGCAGCTGCGTGCATATCTGGAGGGTACCTGCGTTGAGTGGCTGCGCCGCTACCTGGAGAACGGTA
AGGAGACCCTGCAGCGCACCGACGCACCGAAAACCCACATGACCCACCACGCCGTTAGCGATCACGAAGC
CACACTGCGCTGCTGGGCCCTGAGTTTCTACCCGGCCGAGATCACCCTGACCTGGCAACGTGACGGCGAG
GACCAGACCCAGGACACCGAACTGGTTGAGACACGCCCTGCCGGTGACGGCACATTTCAGAAATGGGCCG
CCGTTGTGGTGCCGAGCGGTCAAGAGCAGCGCTACACCTGCCACGTGCAGCATGAAGGCCTGCCGAAGCC
TTTAACCCTGCGCTGGGAGCCGGGATCCCTGCATCATATTCTGGATGCACAGAAAATGGTGTGGAATCAT
CGTTAAAAGCTTGCGGCCGCACTCGAGCACCACCACCACCACCACTGAGATCCGGCTGCTAACAAAGCCC
GAAAGGAAGCTGAGTTGGCTGCTGCCACCGCTGAGCAATAACTAGCATAACCCCTTGGGGCCTCTAAACG
GGTCTTGAGGGGTTTTTTGCTGAAAGGAGGAACTATATCCGGATTGGCGAATGGG
[124 nt withheld, positions 1666-1789]
C
[91 nt withheld, positions 1791-1881]
A
[49 nt withheld, positions 1883-1931]
CCTTTGACGTTGGAGTCCACGTTCTTT
[37 nt withheld, positions 1959-1995]
ACCCTATCTCGGTCTATTCTTTTGATTTATAAGGGATTTTGCCGATTTCGGCCTATTGGTTAAAAAATGA
GCTGATTTAACAAAAATTTAACGCGAATTTTAACAAAATATTAACGCTTACAATTTAGGTGGCACTTTTC
GGGGAAATGTGCGCGGAACCCCTATTTGTTTATTTTTCTAAATACATTCAAATATGTATCCGCTCATGAA
TTAATTCTTAGAAAAACTCATCGAGCATCAAATGAAACTGCAATTTATTCATATCAGGATTATCAATACC
ATATTTTTGAAAAAGCCGTTTCTGTAATGAAGGAGAAAACTCACCGAGGCAGTTCCATAGGATGGCAAGA
TCCTGGTATCGGTCTGCGATTCCGACTCGTCCAACATCAATACAACCTATTAATTTCCCCTCGTCAAAAA
TAAGGTTATCAAGTGAGAAATCACCATGAGTGACGACTGAATCCGGTGAGAATGGCAAAAGTTTATGCAT
TTCTTTCCAGACTTGTTCAACAGGCCAGCCATTACGCTCGTCATCAAAATCACTCGCATCAACCAAACCG
TTATTCATTCGTGATTGCGCCTGAGCGAGACGAAATACGCGATCGCTGTTAAAAGGACAATTACAAACAG
GAATCGAATGCAACCGGCGCAGGAACACTGCCAGCGCATCAACAATATTTTCACCTGAATCAGGATATTC
TTCTAATACCTGGAATGCTGTTTTCCCGGGGATCGCAGTGGTGAGTAACCATGCATCATCAGGAGTACGG
ATAAAATGCTTGATGGTCGGAAGAGGCATAAATTCCGTCAGCCAGTTTAGTCTGACCATCTCATCTGTAA
CATCATTGGCAACGCTACCTTTGCCATGTTTCAGAAACAACTCTGGCGCATCGGGCTTCCCATACAATCG
ATAGATTGTCGCACCTGATTGCCCGACATTATCGCGAGCCCATTTATACCCATATAAATCAGCATCCATG
TTGGAATTTAATCGCGGCCTAGAGCAAGACGTTTCCCGTTGAATATGGCTCATAACACCCCTTGTATTAC
TGTTTATGTAAGCAGACAGTTTTATTGTTCATGACCAAAATCCCTTAACGTGAGTTTTCGTTCCACTGAG
CGTCAGACCCCGTAGAAAAGATCAAAGGATCTTCTTGAGATCCTTTTTTTCTGCGCGTAATCTGCTGCTT
GCAAACAAAAAAACCACCGCTACCAGCGGTGGTTTGTTTGCCGGATCAAGAGCTACCAACTCTTTTTCCG
AAGGTAACTGGCTTCAGCAGAGCGCAGATACCAAATACTGTCCTTCTAGTGTAGCCGTAGTTAGGCCACC
ACTTCAAGAACTCTGTAGCACCGCCTACATACCTCGCTCTGCTAATCCTGTTACCAGTGGCTGCTGCCAG
TGGCGATAAGTCGTGTCTTACCGGGTTGGACTCAAGACGATAGTTACCGGATAAGGCGCAGCGGTCGGGC
TGAACGGGGGGTTCGTGCACACAGCCCAGCTTGGAGCGAACGACCTACACCGAACTGAGATACCTACAGC
GTGAGCTATGAGAAAGCGCCACGCTTCCCGAAGGGAGAAAGGCGGACAGGTATCCGGTAAGCGGCAGGGT
CGGAACAGGAGAGCGCACGAGGGAGCTTCCAGGGGGAAACGCCTGGTATCTTTATAGTCCTGTCGGGTTT
CGCCACCTCTGACTTGAGCGTCGATTTTTGTGATGCTCGTCAGGGGGGCGGAGCCTATGGAAAAACGCCA
GCAACGCGGCCTTTTTACGGTTCCTGGCCTTTTGCTGGCCTTTTGCTCACATGTTCTTTCCTGCGTTATC
CCCTGATTCTGTGGATAACCGTATTACCGCCTTTGAGTGAGCTGATACCGCTCGCCGCAGCCGAACGACC
GAGCGCAGCGAGTCAGTGAGCGAGGAAGCGGAAGAGCGCCTGATGCGGTATTTTCTCCTTACGCATCTGT
GCGGTATTTCACACCGCAATGGTGCACTCTCAGTACAATCTGCTCTGATGCCGCATAGTTAAGCCAGTAT
ACACTCCGCTATCGCTACGTGACTGGGTCATGGCTGCGCCCCGACACCCGCCAACACCCGCTGACGCGCC
CTGACGGGCTTGTCTGCTCCCGGCATCCGCTTACAGACAAGCTGTGACCGTCTCCGGGAGCTGCATGTGT
CAGAGGTTTTCACCGTCATCACCGAAACGCGCGAGGCAGCTGCGGTAAAGCTCATCAGCGTGGTCGTGAA
GCGATTCACAGATGTCTGCCTGTTCATCCGCGTCCAGCTCGTTGAGTTTCTCCAGAAGCGTTAATGTCTG
GCTTCTGATAAAGCGGGCCATGTTAAGGGCGGTTTTTTCCTGTTTGGTCACTGATGCCTCCGTGTAAGGG
GGATTTCTGTTCATGGGGGTAATGATACCGATGAAACGAGAGAGGATGCTCACGATACGGGTTACTGATG
ATGAACATGCCCGGTTACTGGAACGTTGTGAGGGTAAACAACTGGCGGTATGGATGCGGCGGGACCAGAG
AAAAATCACTCAGGGTCAATGCCAGCGCTTCGTTAATACAGATGTAGGTGTTCCACAGGGTAGCCAGCAG
CATCCTGCGATGCAGATCCGGAACATAATGGTGCAGGGCGCTGACTTCCGCGTTTCCAGACTTTACGAAA
CACGGAAACCGAAGACCATTCATGTTGTTGCTCAGGTCGCAGACGTTTTGCAGCAGCAGTCGCTTCACGT
TCGCTCGCGTATCGGTGATTCATTCTGCTAACCAGTAAGGCAACCCCGCCAGCCTAGCCGGGTCCTCAAC
GACAGGAGCACGATCATGCGCACCCGTGGGGCCGCCATGCCGGCGATAATGGCCTGCTTCTCGCCGAAAC
GTTTGGTGGCGGGACCAGTGACGAAGGCTTGAGCGAGGGCGTGCAAGATTCCGAATACCGCAAGCGACAG
GCCGATCATCGTCGCGCTCCAGCGAAAGCGGTCCTCGCCGAAAATGACCCAGAGCGCTGCCGGCACCTGT
CCTACGAGTTGCATGATAAAGAAGACAGTCATAAGTGCGGCGACGATAGTCATGCCCCGCGCCCACCGGA
AGGAGCTGACTGGGTTGAAGGCTCTCAAGGGCATCGGTCGAGATCCCGGTGCCTAATGAGTGAGCTAACT
TACATTAATTGCGTTGCGCTCACTGCCCGCTTTCCAGTCGGGAAACCTGTCGTGCCAGCTGCATTAATGA
ATCGGCCAACGCGCGGGGAGAGGCGGTTTGCGTATTGGGCGCCAGGGTGGTTTTTCTTTTCACCAGTGAG
ACGGGCAACAGCTGATTGCCCTTCACCGCCTGGCCCTGAGAGAGTTGCAGCAAGCGGTCCACGCTGGTTT
GCCCCAGCAGGCGAAAATCCTGTTTGATGGTGGTTAACGGCGGGATATAACATGAGCTGTCTTCGGTATC
GTCGTATCCCACTACCGAGATATCCGCACCAACGCGCAGCCCGGACTCGGTAATGGCGCGCATTGCGCCC
AGCGCCATCTGATCGTTGGCAACCAGCATCGCAGTGGGAACGATGCCCTCATTCAGCATTTGCATGGTTT
GTTGAAAACCGGACATGGCACTCCAGTCGCCTTCCCGTTCCGCTATCGGCTGAATTTGATTGCGAGTGAG
ATATTTATGCCAGCCAGCCAGACGCAGACGCGCCGAGACAGAACTTAATGGGCCCGCTAACAGCGCGATT
TGCTGGTGACCCAATGCGACCAGATGCTCCACGCCCAGTCGCGTACCGTCTTCATGGGAGAAAATAATAC
TGTTGATGGGTGTCTGGTCAGAGACATCAAGAAATAACGCCGGAACATTAGTGCAGGCAGCTTCCACAGC
AATGGCATCCTGGTCATCCAGCGGATAGTTAATGATCAGCCCACTGACGCGTTGCGCGAGAAGATTGTGC
ACCGCCGCTTTACAGGCTTCGACGCCGCTTCGTTCTACCATCGACACCACCACGCTGGCACCCAGTTGAT
CGGCGCGAGATTTAATCGCCGCGACAATTTGCGACGGCGCGTGCAGGGCCAGACTGGAGGTGGCAACGCC
AATCAGCAACGACTGTTTGCCCGCCAGTTGTTGTGCCACGCGGTTGGGAATGTAATTCAGCTCCGCCATC
GCCGC
Features (pLannotate 1.2.2; 19 found; start..end, strand, type, name):
    118..195     -  promoter       lacI promoter: lacI
    203..482     -  CDS            TcR (fragment): tetracycline efflux protein; tet; confers resistance to tetracycline
    504..522     +  promoter       T7 promoter: promoter for bacteriophage T7 RNA polymerase
    523..547     +  protein_bind   lac operator: The lac repressor binds to the lac operator to inhibit transcription in E. coli. This inhibition can be relieved by adding lactose or isopropyl-β-D-thiogalactopyranoside (IPTG). lac repressor encoded by lacI
    562..584     +  RBS            RBS: efficient ribosome binding site from bacteriophage T7 gene 10 (Olins and Rangwala, 1989)
    595..1419    +  CDS            HLA-A (fragment): HLAA_HUMAN - Also known as HLAA. Experimental evidence at protein level: Swiss-Prot protein existence level 1. Allele A*74:01: Presents immunodominant HIV-1 epitopes derived from gag-pol (GQMVHQAISPR, QIYPGIKVR) and rev (RQIHSISER), carrying an aliphatic residue at position 2 and Arg anchor residue at the C-terminus. May contribute to viral load control in chronic HIV-1 infection. From Homo sapiens (Human).
   1498..1515    +  CDS            9xHis (fragment): 9xHis affinity tag
   1525..1574    +  CDS            SET1 (fragment): solubility-enhancement tag derived from T7 phage gene 10B
   1582..1629    +  terminator     T7 terminator: transcription terminator for bacteriophage T7 RNA polymerase
   1666..2094    +  rep_origin     f1 ori (sequence partly withheld): f1 bacteriophage origin of replication; arrow indicates direction of (+) strand synthesis
   2147..2204    +  promoter       AmpR promoter (fragment): bla
   2213..3028    -  CDS            KanR: aminoglycoside phosphotransferase; aph(3')-Ia; confers resistance to kanamycin in bacteria or G418 (Geneticin®) in eukaryotes
   3150..3738    +  rep_origin     ori: high-copy-number ColE1/pMB1/pBR322/pUC origin of replication
   3924..4063    -  misc_feature   bom: basis of mobility region from pBR322
   4165..4356    -  CDS            rop: Rop protein, which maintains plasmids at low copy number; rop
   4373..4753    +  CDS            YPB1_ECOLX: Protein predicted: Swiss-Prot protein existence level 4. From Escherichia coli.
   4825..5116    -  CDS            TcR (fragment): tetracycline efflux protein; tet; confers resistance to tetracycline
   5131..5152    -  protein_bind   CAP binding site: CAP binding activates transcription in the presence of cAMP. E. coli catabolite activator protein
   5165..117     -  CDS            lacI (across the origin): lac repressor; lacI; The lac repressor binds to the lac operator to inhibit transcription in E. coli. This inhibition can be relieved by adding lactose or isopropyl-β-D-thiogalactopyranoside (IPTG).
