[The description below was written by a language model from this plasmid's Addgene catalogue record and pLannotate feature annotations shown in this document.]
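Description:
OPEN HLA-A*02:01-BirA is a 6,130 bp bacterial expression plasmid built on pET24a(+) for producing a modified human MHC class I heavy chain in E. coli. It is selected with kanamycin through an aph(3')-Ia resistance gene and replicates from a ColE1/pBR322-type origin accompanied by the bom and rop elements, the latter of which restrains copy number. An f1 origin is also present. The annotated tetracycline-resistance fragments and the partial AmpR promoter are short backbone-derived matches rather than functional markers.

The 888 bp insert, cloned between NdeI and HindIII, encodes HLA-A*02:01 carrying a glycine-120-to-cysteine substitution. The feature table annotates it as a fragment of HLA-A, so it is not the full-length protein. According to the record, the introduced cysteine allows a disulfide link to a correspondingly mutated beta-2 microglobulin, giving the "open" MHC-I format that the associated publication describes for rapid peptide loading and improved complex stability across HLA allotypes. The C-terminal "BirA" tag named in the record most likely denotes a substrate sequence for BirA biotin ligase. It falls in the unannotated stretch after the HLA-A match.

Expression is driven by a T7 promoter with an adjacent lac operator and the T7 gene 10 ribosome binding site, ending at the T7 terminator. The plasmid-borne lacI gene supplies repressor, so transcription is IPTG-inducible in hosts that provide T7 RNA polymerase. A vector-derived His-tag sequence lies downstream of the insert, but the record does not state whether it is in frame and translated. The beta-2 microglobulin partner is not encoded here and must be supplied from a separate construct.
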