Addgene plasmid #215569: OPEN HLA-A*02:01-BirA
Purpose: E. coli expression of BirA tagged HLA-A*02:01 containing a cysteine mutation for disulfide linkage to mutant beta-2 microglobulin.
Depositing lab: Nikolaos Sgourakis. Depositing organization: University of Pennsylvania. Publication: Universal open MHC-I molecules for rapid peptide loading and enhanced complex stability across HLA allotypes. Sun Y, Young MC, Woodward CH, Danon JN, Truong HV, Gupta S, Winters TJ, Font-Burgada J, Burslem GM, Sgourakis NG. Proc Natl Acad Sci U S A. 2023 Jun 20;120(25):e2304055120. doi: 10.1073/pnas.2304055120. Epub 2023 Jun 13. PubMed 37310998.
Backbone
  Vector backbone: pET24a(+)
  Backbone size w/o insert (bp): 5242
  Total vector size (bp): 6130
  Vector type: Bacterial Expression
Growth in bacteria
  Bacterial resistance: Kanamycin, 50 μg/mL
  Growth temperature: 37°C
  Growth strain: DH5alpha
  Copy number: Unknown
Gene/Insert
  Gene/Insert name: OPEN HLA-A*02:01 (alt name: OPEN-A02)
  Species: H. sapiens (human)
  Insert size (bp): 888
  Mutation: Glycine 120 to Cysteine
  Entrez Gene: HLA-A (a.k.a. HLAA)
  Promoter: T7
  Tag / fusion protein: BirA (C terminal on insert)
  Cloning method: Restriction Enzyme; 5′ cloning site NdeI (unknown if destroyed); 3′ cloning site HindIII (unknown if destroyed)
  Sequencing primers: 5′ T7F; 3′ T7R
Terms and licenses: Academic/Nonprofit Terms; Industry Terms: Not Available to Industry
How to cite: OPEN HLA-A*02:01-BirA was a gift from Nikolaos Sgourakis (Addgene plasmid # 215569 ; http://n2t.net/addgene:215569 ; RRID:Addgene_215569)
