>Addgene plasmid #215569 | OPEN HLA-A*02:01-BirA | depositor partial sequence | sequence record 420162 | sequence for OPEN-A*02:01 BirA
CATATGGGCAGTCATAGCATGCGCTACTTCTTCACCAGCGTGAGTCGTCCTGGTCGTGGCGAACCGCGCT
TCATCGCCGTTGGTTACGTTGACGACACCCAATTCGTGCGCTTCGATAGCGACGCAGCCAGTCAGCGTAT
GGAACCGCGCGCACCGTGGATCGAGCAGGAAGGTCCGGAGTACTGGGACGGCGAAACCCGCAAGGTTAAA
GCCCACAGCCAGACCCATCGTGTGGATCTGGGCACCCTGCGCGGCTACTACAACCAGAGTGAGGCCGGCA
GCCACACCGTGCAACGCATGTATGGCTGTGACGTGGGTAGCGACTGGCGCTTCCTGCGTGGCTACCATCA
GTACGCCTACGACTGCAAGGATTACATCGCCCTGAAAGAGGACTTACGCAGCTGGACAGCAGCAGACATG
GCCGCCCAGACCACCAAGCACAAATGGGAAGCAGCCCATGTGGCCGAGCAGCTGCGTGCATATCTGGAGG
GTACCTGCGTTGAGTGGCTGCGCCGCTACCTGGAGAACGGTAAGGAGACCCTGCAGCGCACCGACGCACC
GAAAACCCACATGACCCACCACGCCGTTAGCGATCACGAAGCCACACTGCGCTGCTGGGCCCTGAGTTTC
TACCCGGCCGAGATCACCCTGACCTGGCAACGTGACGGCGAGGACCAGACCCAGGACACCGAACTGGTTG
AGACACGCCCTGCCGGTGACGGCACATTTCAGAAATGGGCCGCCGTTGTGGTGCCGAGCGGTCAAGAGCA
GCGCTACACCTGCCACGTGCAGCATGAAGGCCTGCCGAAGCCTTTAACCCTGCGCTGGGAGCCGGGATCC
CTGCATCATATTCTGGATGCACAGAAAATGGTGTGGAATCATCGTTAA
